>Addgene plasmid #182953 | SaCas9-mSA | addgene full sequence | sequence record 358845 | Addgene NGS Result
TCAATATTGGCCATTAGCCATATTATTCATTGGTTATATAGCATAAATCAATATTGGCTATTGGCCATTG
CATACGTTGTATCTATATCATAATATGTACATTTATATTGGCTCATGTCCAATATGACCGCCATGTTGGC
ATTGATTATTGACTAGTTATTAATAGTAATCAATTACGGGGTCATTAGTTCATAGCCCATATATGGAGTT
CCGCGTTACATAACTTACGGTAAATGGCCCGCCTGGCTGACCGCCCAACGACCCCCGCCCATTGACGTCA
ATAATGACGTATGTTCCCATAGTAACGCCAATAGGGACTTTCCATTGACGTCAATGGGTGGAGTATTTAC
GGTAAACTGCCCACTTGGCAGTACATCAAGTGTATCATATGCCAAGTCCGCCCCCTATTGACGTCAATGA
CGGTAAATGGCCCGCCTGGCATTATGCCCAGTACATGACCTTACGGGACTTTCCTACTTGGCAGTACATC
TACGTATTAGTCATCGCTATTACCATGGTGATGCGGTTTTGGCAGTACACCAATGGGCGTGGATAGCGGT
TTGACTCACGGGGATTTCCAAGTCTCCACCCCATTGACGTCAATGGGAGTTTGTTTTGGCACCAAAATCA
ACGGGACTTTCCAAAATGTCGTAATAACCCCGCCCCGTTGACGCAAATGGGCGGTAGGCGTGTACGGTGG
GAGGTCTATATAAGCAGAGGTCGTTTAGTGAACCGTCAGATCACTAGTAGCTTTATTGCGGTAGTTTATC
ACAGTTAAATTGCTAACGCAGTCAGTGCTCGACTGATCACAGGTAAGTATCAAGGTTACAAGACAGGTTT
AAGGAGGCCAATAGAAACTGGGCTTGTCGAGACAGAGAAGATTCTTGCGTTTCTGATAGGCACCTATTGG
TCTTACTGACATCCACTTTGCCTTTCTCTCCACAGGGGTACCGAAGCCGCTAGCGCTACCGGTCTAATAC
GACTCACTATAGGGCGAATTGGGTACCGGGCCCGCCACCATGGCTAGCCCCGCCGCCAAGCGCGTGAAGC
TGGACGGCGGCAGCGGCGGCGGCAGCGGCGGCGGCAGCGGCCCGGCAGCTAAGAGGGTGAAACTGGATGG
CGGTAGCGGCGGAGGCAGCGGTGGCGGCAGCGGCCCCCTCGAGATCCACGGAGTCCCAGCAGCCAAGCGG
AACTACATCCTGGGCCTGGACATCGGCATCACCAGCGTGGGCTACGGCATCATCGACTACGAGACACGGG
ACGTGATCGATGCCGGCGTGCGGCTGTTCAAAGAGGCCAACGTGGAAAACAACGAGGGCAGGCGGAGCAA
GAGAGGCGCCAGAAGGCTGAAGCGGCGGAGGCGGCATAGAATCCAGAGAGTGAAGAAGCTGCTGTTCGAC
TACAACCTGCTGACCGACCACAGCGAGCTGAGCGGCATCAACCCCTACGAGGCCAGAGTGAAGGGCCTGA
GCCAGAAGCTGAGCGAGGAAGAGTTCTCTGCCGCCCTGCTGCACCTGGCCAAGAGAAGAGGCGTGCACAA
CGTGAACGAGGTGGAAGAGGACACCGGCAACGAGCTGTCCACCAAAGAGCAGATCAGCCGGAACAGCAAG
GCCCTGGAAGAGAAATACGTGGCCGAACTGCAGCTGGAACGGCTGAAGAAAGACGGCGAAGTGCGGGGCA
GCATCAACAGATTCAAGACCAGCGACTACGTGAAAGAAGCCAAACAGCTGCTGAAGGTGCAGAAGGCCTA
CCACCAGCTGGACCAGAGCTTCATCGACACCTACATCGACCTGCTGGAAACCCGGCGGACCTACTATGAG
GGACCTGGCGAGGGCAGCCCCTTCGGCTGGAAGGACATCAAAGAATGGTACGAGATGCTGATGGGCCACT
GCACCTACTTCCCCGAGGAACTGCGGAGCGTGAAGTACGCCTACAACGCCGACCTGTACAACGCCCTGAA
CGACCTGAACAATCTCGTGATCACCAGGGACGAGAACGAGAAGCTGGAATATTACGAGAAGTTCCAGATC
ATCGAGAACGTGTTCAAGCAGAAGAAGAAGCCCACCCTGAAGCAGATCGCCAAAGAAATCCTCGTGAACG
AAGAGGATATTAAGGGCTACAGAGTGACCAGCACCGGCAAGCCCGAGTTCACCAACCTGAAGGTGTACCA
CGACATCAAGGACATTACCGCCCGGAAAGAGATTATTGAGAACGCCGAGCTGCTGGATCAGATTGCCAAG
ATCCTGACCATCTACCAGAGCAGCGAGGACATCCAGGAAGAACTGACCAATCTGAACTCCGAGCTGACCC
AGGAAGAGATCGAGCAGATCTCTAATCTGAAGGGCTATACCGGCACCCACAACCTGAGCCTGAAGGCCAT
CAACCTGATCCTGGACGAGCTGTGGCACACCAACGACAACCAGATCGCTATCTTCAACCGGCTGAAGCTG
GTGCCCAAGAAGGTGGACCTGTCCCAGCAGAAAGAGATCCCCACCACCCTGGTGGACGACTTCATCCTGA
GCCCCGTCGTGAAGAGAAGCTTCATCCAGAGCATCAAAGTGATCAACGCCATCATCAAGAAGTACGGCCT
GCCCAACGACATCATTATCGAGCTGGCCCGCGAGAAGAACTCCAAGGACGCCCAGAAAATGATCAACGAG
ATGCAGAAGCGGAACCGGCAGACCAACGAGCGGATCGAGGAAATCATCCGGACCACCGGCAAAGAGAACG
CCAAGTACCTGATCGAGAAGATCAAGCTGCACGACATGCAGGAAGGCAAGTGCCTGTACAGCCTGGAAGC
CATCCCTCTGGAAGATCTGCTGAACAACCCCTTCAACTATGAGGTGGACCACATCATCCCCAGAAGCGTG
TCCTTCGACAACAGCTTCAACAACAAGGTGCTCGTGAAGCAGGAAGAAAACAGCAAGAAGGGCAACCGGA
CCCCATTCCAGTACCTGAGCAGCAGCGACAGCAAGATCAGCTACGAAACCTTCAAGAAGCACATCCTGAA
TCTGGCCAAGGGCAAGGGCAGAATCAGCAAGACCAAGAAAGAGTATCTGCTGGAAGAACGGGACATCAAC
AGGTTCTCCGTGCAGAAAGACTTCATCAACCGGAACCTGGTGGATACCAGATACGCCACCAGAGGCCTGA
TGAACCTGCTGCGGAGCTACTTCAGAGTGAACAACCTGGACGTGAAAGTGAAGTCCATCAATGGCGGCTT
CACCAGCTTTCTGCGGCGGAAGTGGAAGTTTAAGAAAGAGCGGAACAAGGGGTACAAGCACCACGCCGAG
GACGCCCTGATCATTGCCAACGCCGATTTCATCTTCAAAGAGTGGAAGAAACTGGACAAGGCCAAAAAAG
TGATGGAAAACCAGATGTTCGAGGAAAAGCAGGCCGAGAGCATGCCCGAGATCGAAACCGAGCAGGAGTA
CAAAGAGATCTTCATCACCCCCCACCAGATCAAGCACATTAAGGACTTCAAGGACTACAAGTACAGCCAC
CGGGTGGACAAGAAGCCTAATAGAGAGCTGATTAACGACACCCTGTACTCCACCCGGAAGGACGACAAGG
GCAACACCCTGATCGTGAACAATCTGAACGGCCTGTACGACAAGGACAATGACAAGCTGAAAAAGCTGAT
CAACAAGAGCCCCGAAAAGCTGCTGATGTACCACCACGACCCCCAGACCTACCAGAAACTGAAGCTGATT
ATGGAACAGTACGGCGACGAGAAGAATCCCCTGTACAAGTACTACGAGGAAACCGGGAACTACCTGACCA
AGTACTCCAAAAAGGACAACGGCCCCGTGATCAAGAAGATTAAGTATTACGGCAACAAACTGAACGCCCA
TCTGGACATCACCGACGACTACCCCAACAGCAGAAACAAGGTCGTGAAGCTGTCCCTGAAGCCCTACAGA
TTCGACGTGTACCTGGACAATGGCGTGTACAAGTTCGTGACCGTGAAGAATCTGGATGTGATCAAAAAAG
AAAACTACTACGAAGTGAATAGCAAGTGCTATGAGGAAGCTAAGAAGCTGAAGAAGATCAGCAACCAGGC
CGAGTTTATCGCCTCCTTCTACAACAACGATCTGATCAAGATCAACGGCGAGCTGTATAGAGTGATCGGC
GTGAACAACGACCTGCTGAACCGGATCGAAGTGAACATGATCGACATCACCTACCGCGAGTACCTGGAAA
ACATGAACGACAAGAGGCCCCCCAGGATCATTAAGACAATCGCCTCCAAGACCCAGAGCATTAAGAAGTA
CAGCACAGACATTCTGGGCAACCTGTATGAAGTGAAATCTAAGAAGCACCCTCAGATCATCAAAAAGGGC
GGCACCGGCGGGCCCAAGAAGAAGAGGAAGGTATACCCATACGATGTTCCTGACTATGCGGGCTATCCCT
ATGACGTCCCGGACTATGCAGGATCGTATCCTTATGACGTTCCAGATTACGCTGGATCCGCCGCTCCGGC
AGCTAAGAAAAAGAAACTGGATTTCGAATCCGGAGAATTCGGGGCCCAGCCGGCCAGATCTATGGCGGAA
GCGGGTATCACCGGCACGTGGTACAACCAGTCTGGTTCTACCTTCACCGTTACCGCGGGTGCGGACGGTA
ACCTGACCGGTCAGTACGAAAACCGTGCGCAGGGCACTGGTTGCCAGAACTCTCCGTACACCCTGACCGG
TCGTTACAACGGTACCAAACTGGAATGGCGTGTTGAATGGAACAACTCTACCGAAAACTGCCACTCTCGT
ACCGAATGGCGTGGTCAGTACCAGGGTGGTGCGGAAGCGCGTATCAACACCCAGTGGAACCTGACCTACG
AAGGTGGTTCTGGTCCGGCGACCGAACAGGGTCAGGACACCTTCACCAAAGTTAAACCGTCTGCGGCGTC
TGGATCCCCCGGGGGATCCACTAGTTCTAGAGGATCCGCCGCTCCCGCCGCCAAGCGCGTGAAGCTGGAC
GGCGGCAGCGGCGGCGGCAGCGGCGGCGGCAGCGGCTCCGGACCGGCAGCTAAGAGGGTGAAACTGGATT
GATAAGCGGCCGCCACCGCGGTGGAGCTCCAGCTTTTGTTCCCTTTAGTGAGGGTTAATCTCGATGAGTT
TGGACAAACCACAACTAGAATGCAGTGAAAAAAATGCTTTATTTGTGAAATTTGTGATGCTATTGCTTTA
TTTGTAACCATTATAAGCTGCAATAAACAAGTTAACAACAACAATTGCATTCATTTTATGTTTCAGGTTC
AGGGGGAGGTGTGGGAGGTTTTTTAAAGCAAGTAAAACCTCTACAAATGTGGTACTTAAGAGGGGGAGAC
CAAAGGGCGAGACGTTAAGGCCTCACGTGACATGTGAGCAAAAGGCCAGCAAAAGGCCAGGAACCGTAAA
AAGGCCGCGTTGCTGGCGTTTTTCCATAGGCTCCGCCCCCCTGACGAGCATCACAAAAATCGACGCTCAA
GTCAGAGGTGGCGAAACCCGACAGGACTATAAAGATACCAGGCGTTTCCCCCTGGAAGCTCCCTCGTGCG
CTCTCCTGTTCCGACCCTGCCGCTTACGGGATACCTGTCCGCCTTTCTCCCTTCGGGAAGCGTGGCGCTT
TCTCATAGCTCACGCTGTAGGTATCTCAGTTCGGTGTAGGTCGTTCGCTCCAAGCTGGGCTGTGTGCACG
AACCCCCCGTTCAGCCCGACCGCTGCGCCTTATCCGGTAACTATCGTCTTGAGTCCAACCCGGTAAGACA
CGACTTATCGCCACTGGCAGCAGCCACTGGTAACAGGATTAGCAGAGCGAGGTATGTAGGCGGTGCTACA
GAGTTCTTGAAGTGGTGGCCTAACTACGGCTACACTAGAAGAACAGTATTTGGTATCTGCGCTCTGCTGA
AGCCAGTTACCTTCGGAAAAAGAGTTGGTAGCTCTTGATCCGGCAAACAAACCACCGCTGGTAGCGGTGG
TTTTTTTGTTTGCAAGCAGCAGATTACGCGCAGAAAAAAAGGATCTCAAGAAGATCCTTTGATCTTTTCT
ACGGGGTCTGACGCTCAGTGGAACGAAAACTCACGTTAAGGGATTTTGGTCATGCCGTCTCAGAAGAACT
CGTCAAGAAGGCGATAGAAGGCGATGCGCTGCGAATCGGGAGCGGCGATACCGTAAAGCACGAGGAAGCG
GTCAGCCCATTCGCCGCCAAGCTCTTCAGCAATATCACGGGTAGCCAACGCTATGTCCTGATAGCGGTCC
GCCACACCCAGCCGGCCACAGTCGATGAATCCAGAAAAGCGGCCATTTTCCACCATGATATTCGGCAAGC
AGGCATCGCCATGGGTCACGACGAGATCCTCGCCGTCGGGCATGCTCGCCTTGAGCCTGGCGAACAGTTC
GGCTGGCGCGAGCCCCTGATGCTCTTCGTCCAGATCATCCTGATCGACAAGACCGGCTTCCATCCGAGTA
CGTGCTCTCTCGATGCGATGTTTCGCTTGGTGGTCGAATGGGCAGGTAGCCGGATCAAGCGTATGCAGCC
GCCGCATTGCATCAGCCATGATGGATACTTTCTCGGCAGGAGCAAGGTGAGATGACAGGAGATCCTGCCC
CGGCACTTCGCCCAATAGCAGCCAGTCCCTTCCCGCTTCAGTGACAACGTCGAGTACAGCTGCGCAAGGA
ACGCCCGTCGTGGCCAGCCACGATAGCCGCGCTGCCTCGTCTTGCAGTTCATTCAGGGCACCGGACAGGT
CGGTCTTGACAAAAAGAACCGGGCGCCCCTGCGCTGACAGCCGGAACACGGCGGCATCAGAGCAGCCGAT
TGTCTGTTGTGCCCAGTCATAGCCGAATAGCCTCTCCACCCAAGCGGCCGGAGAACCTGCGTGCAATCCA
TCTTGTTCAATCATAATATTATTGAAGCATTTATCAGGGTTCGTCTCGTCCCGGTCTCCTCCCATGCATG
Features (pLannotate 1.2.2; 15 found; start..end, strand, type, name):
    140..517     +  enhancer       CMV enhancer: human cytomegalovirus immediate early enhancer
    519..718     +  promoter       CMV promoter: human cytomegalovirus (CMV) immediate early promoter
    813..945     +  intron         chimeric intron: chimera between introns from human β-globin and immunoglobulin heavy chain genes
    975..993     +  promoter       T7 promoter: promoter for bacteriophage T7 RNA polymerase
   1185..4340    +  CDS            cas9: CAS9_STAAU - Experimental evidence at protein level: Swiss-Prot protein existence level 1. CRISPR (clustered regularly interspaced short palindromic repeat) is an adaptive immune system that provides protection against mobile genetic elements (viruses, transposable elements and conjugative plasmids). CRISPR clusters contain spacers, sequences complementary to antecedent mobile elements, and target invading nucleic acids. CRISPR clusters are transcribed and processed into CRISPR RNA (crRNA). In type II CRISPR systems correct processing of pre-crRNA requires a trans- encoded small RNA (tracrRNA)
   4374..4463    +  CDS            3xHA: three tandem HA epitope tags
   4545..4886    +  CDS            mSA: monomeric streptavidin/rhizavidin hybrid (Lim et al., 2013)
   4908..4932    -  misc_feature   MCS (fragment): pBluescript multiple cloning site
   5045..5069    -  misc_feature   MCS (fragment): pBluescript multiple cloning site
   5082..5099    -  promoter       T3 promoter (fragment): promoter for bacteriophage T3 RNA polymerase
   5132..5213    -  polyA_signal   SV40 poly(A) signal: SV40 polyadenylation signal
   5236..5304    -  CDS            large T antigen (fragment): large T antigen from SV40 (simian virus 40)
   5411..5999    -  rep_origin     ori: high-copy-number ColE1/pMB1/pBR322/pUC origin of replication
   6080..6874    -  CDS            NeoR/KanR: aminoglycoside phosphotransferase from Tn5; aph(3')-II (or nptII); confers resistance to neomycin, kanamycin, and G418 (Geneticin®)
   6875..6901    -  promoter       AmpR promoter (fragment): bla
