[The description below was written by a language model from this plasmid's Addgene catalogue record and pLannotate feature annotations shown in this document.]
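Description:
SaCas9-mSA is a mammalian expression plasmid on the PMAX backbone that produces Staphylococcus aureus Cas9 fused to monomeric streptavidin (mSA). It is propagated in E. coli as a high-copy plasmid through a ColE1/pUC-type origin and selected with kanamycin. Resistance comes from the Tn5 aminoglycoside phosphotransferase (NeoR/KanR), which lies next to a fragment of the bla (AmpR) promoter that presumably drives it in bacteria. No separate eukaryotic promoter for this marker is annotated, so the record does not support its use for G418 selection in mammalian cells.

The expression cassette begins with the human CMV immediate-early enhancer and promoter, followed by a chimeric β-globin/immunoglobulin heavy chain intron that generally improves transcript processing and expression. A T7 promoter sits just upstream of the coding region and could allow in vitro transcription. The open reading frame comprises SaCas9, then a 3xHA epitope tag for immunodetection, then mSA, a monomeric streptavidin/rhizavidin hybrid that binds biotin. An SV40 polyadenylation signal lies downstream, although the feature table annotates it on the reverse strand. Short pBluescript polylinker and T3 promoter fragments and a small piece of SV40 large T antigen sequence are also annotated. Nuclear localization signals are not annotated, and no guide RNA cassette is present, so a guide would have to be supplied separately.

The stated purpose is simply to express SaCas9-mSA. The associated publication describes GUIDE-tag, a method for genome-wide detection of CRISPR editing in vivo. In that context, the mSA domain is presumably meant to tether a biotinylated DNA molecule to the nuclease, although the record itself does not spell this out.
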