Addgene plasmid #182953: SaCas9-mSA
Purpose: Express SaCas9-mSA
Depositing lab: Wen Xue. Depositing organization: University of Massachusetts, Worcester. Publication: Genome-wide detection of CRISPR editing in vivo using GUIDE-tag. Liang SQ, Liu P, Smith JL, Mintzer E, Maitland S, Dong X, Yang Q, Lee J, Haynes CM, Zhu LJ, Watts JK, Sontheimer EJ, Wolfe SA, Xue W. Nat Commun. 2022 Jan 21;13(1):437. doi: 10.1038/s41467-022-28135-9. PubMed 35064134.
Backbone
  Vector backbone: PMAX
  Vector type: Mammalian Expression, CRISPR
Growth in bacteria
  Bacterial resistance: Kanamycin, 25 μg/mL
  Growth temperature: 37°C
  Growth strain: DH5alpha
  Copy number: High Copy
Gene/Insert
  Gene/Insert name: SaCas9-mSA
Terms and licenses: Academic/Nonprofit Terms; Industry Terms: Not Available to Industry
How to cite: SaCas9-mSA was a gift from Wen Xue (Addgene plasmid # 182953 ; http://n2t.net/addgene:182953 ; RRID:Addgene_182953)
